Addgene plasmid #101885: 5T1I (CBX3)
Purpose: Bacterial expression for structure determination; may not be full ORF
Depositing lab: Cheryl Arrowsmith. Depositing organization: University of Toronto.
Backbone
  Vector backbone: pET28-MHL
  Backbone manufacturer: Cheryl Arrowsmith (Addgene plasmid # 26096)
  Vector type: Bacterial Expression
Growth in bacteria
  Bacterial resistance: Kanamycin, 50 μg/mL
  Growth temperature: 37°C
  Growth strain: DH5alpha
  Copy number: Unknown
Gene/Insert
  Gene/Insert name: CBX3 (alt name: gi|20544152)
  Species: H. sapiens (human)
  Entrez Gene: CBX3 (a.k.a. HECH, HP1-GAMMA, HP1Hs-gamma, HP1gamma)
  Promoter: T7
  Tag / fusion protein: 6xHis, TEV (N terminal on backbone)
  Cloning method: Ligation Independent Cloning
  Sequencing primers: 5′ T7; 3′ T7-term
Terms and licenses: Academic/Nonprofit Terms; Industry Terms: Not Available to Industry
Depositor comments: N terminal tag: MHHHHHHSSGRENLYFQG. SGC Clone Sample ID: CBX3:JMC081-D10:C229154. SGC or PDG link: http://www.thesgc.org/structures/5T1I/
How to cite: 5T1I (CBX3) was a gift from Cheryl Arrowsmith (Addgene plasmid # 101885 ; http://n2t.net/addgene:101885 ; RRID:Addgene_101885)
