[The description below was written by a language model from this plasmid's Addgene catalogue record and pLannotate feature annotations shown in this document.]
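Description:
5T1I (CBX3) is a bacterial expression plasmid built on the pET28-MHL backbone, made to produce a fragment of human CBX3 (HP1-gamma) for structure determination. The plasmid is about 5.5 kb and is maintained in E. coli through a ColE1/pBR322-type origin. The adjacent bom and rop elements are typical of pET vectors, and rop normally restrains copy number, although the record lists copy number as unknown. Selection is by kanamycin through the aph(3')-Ia gene. An f1 origin is also present, and the short tetracycline-resistance fragments in the annotation are non-functional remnants of the pBR322 lineage.

Expression is driven by a T7 promoter with an adjacent lac operator and the T7 gene 10 ribosome binding site, and it ends at the T7 terminator. The plasmid carries its own lacI gene, so transcription stays repressed until it is induced with IPTG in a host that supplies T7 RNA polymerase. The insert was introduced by ligation-independent cloning downstream of a backbone-encoded N-terminal 6xHis tag and a TEV protease site, which allows metal-affinity purification followed by removal of the tag. The annotated CBX3 coding segment is only about 200 nt, consistent with the depositor's note that the clone may not be the full ORF. It therefore probably encodes a single domain, but the record does not say which one. The downstream His-tag and T7 gene 10-derived annotations before the terminator look like vector sequence; the record lists only the N-terminal tag. CBX3 binds histone H3 tails methylated at Lys-9 and takes part in heterochromatin-associated silencing. The construct suits recombinant protein production for crystallography or related biophysical work.
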