Features (pLannotate 1.2.2; 20 found; start..end, strand, type, name):
      1..19      +  promoter       T7 promoter: promoter for bacteriophage T7 RNA polymerase
     20..44      +  protein_bind   lac operator: The lac repressor binds to the lac operator to inhibit transcription in E. coli. This inhibition can be relieved by adding lactose or isopropyl-β-D-thiogalactopyranoside (IPTG). lac repressor encoded by lacI
     59..81      +  RBS            RBS: efficient ribosome binding site from bacteriophage T7 gene 10 (Olins and Rangwala, 1989)
     89..107     +  CDS            capTEV™ (fragment): composite tag for in vivo biotinylation, TEV protease cleavage, and 6xHis tagging
    142..342     +  CDS            CBX3 (fragment) (sequence withheld): CBX3_HUMAN - Experimental evidence at protein level: Swiss-Prot protein existence level 1. Seems to be involved in transcriptional silencing in heterochromatin-like complexes. Recognizes and binds histone H3 tails methylated at 'Lys-9', leading to epigenetic repression. May contribute to the association of the heterochromatin with the inner nuclear membrane through its interaction with lamin B receptor (LBR). Involved in the formation of functional kinetochore through interaction with MIS12 complex proteins. Contributes to the conversion of local chromatin to a heterochromatin-like repressive
    372..389     +  CDS            9xHis (fragment): 9xHis affinity tag
    399..448     +  CDS            SET1 (fragment): solubility-enhancement tag derived from T7 phage gene 10B
    456..503     +  terminator     T7 terminator: transcription terminator for bacteriophage T7 RNA polymerase
    540..968     +  rep_origin     f1 ori (sequence partly withheld): f1 bacteriophage origin of replication; arrow indicates direction of (+) strand synthesis
   1021..1078    +  promoter       AmpR promoter (fragment): bla
   1087..1902    -  CDS            KanR: aminoglycoside phosphotransferase; aph(3')-Ia; confers resistance to kanamycin in bacteria or G418 (Geneticin®) in eukaryotes
   2024..2612    +  rep_origin     ori: high-copy-number ColE1/pMB1/pBR322/pUC origin of replication
   2798..2937    -  misc_feature   bom: basis of mobility region from pBR322
   3039..3230    -  CDS            rop: Rop protein, which maintains plasmids at low copy number; rop
   3247..3627    +  CDS            YPB1_ECOLX: Protein predicted: Swiss-Prot protein existence level 4. From Escherichia coli.
   3699..3990    -  CDS            TcR (fragment): tetracycline efflux protein; tet; confers resistance to tetracycline
   4005..4026    -  protein_bind   CAP binding site: CAP binding activates transcription in the presence of cAMP. E. coli catabolite activator protein
   4039..5121    -  CDS            lacI: lac repressor; lacI; The lac repressor binds to the lac operator to inhibit transcription in E. coli. This inhibition can be relieved by adding lactose or isopropyl-β-D-thiogalactopyranoside (IPTG).
   5122..5199    -  promoter       lacI promoter: lacI
   5207..5486    -  CDS            TcR (fragment): tetracycline efflux protein; tet; confers resistance to tetracycline
>Addgene plasmid #101885 | 5T1I (CBX3) | addgene full sequence | sequence record 194721 | Addgene NGS Result
TAATACGACTCACTATAGGGGAATTGTGAGCGGATAACAATTCCCCTCTAGAAATAATTTTGTTTAACTT
TAAGAAGGAGATATACCATGCATCATCATCATCATCACAGCAGCGGCAGAGAAAACTTGTATTTCCAGGG
C
[201 nt withheld, positions 142-342]
TGATGACGAAGCTTGCGGCCGCACTCGAGCACCACCACCACCACCACTGAGATCCGGCTGCTAACAAAGC
CCGAAAGGAAGCTGAGTTGGCTGCTGCCACCGCTGAGCAATAACTAGCATAACCCCTTGGGGCCTCTAAA
CGGGTCTTGAGGGGTTTTTTGCTGAAAGGAGGAACTATATCCGGATTGGCGAATGGG
[124 nt withheld, positions 540-663]
C
[91 nt withheld, positions 665-755]
A
[49 nt withheld, positions 757-805]
CCTTTGACGTTGGAGTCCACGTTCTTT
[37 nt withheld, positions 833-869]
ACCCTATCTCGGTCTATTCTTTTGATTTATAAGGGATTTTGCCGATTTCGGCCTATTGGTTAAAAAATGA
GCTGATTTAACAAAAATTTAACGCGAATTTTAACAAAATATTAACGCTTACAATTTAGGTGGCACTTTTC
GGGGAAATGTGCGCGGAACCCCTATTTGTTTATTTTTCTAAATACATTCAAATATGTATCCGCTCATGAA
TTAATTCTTAGAAAAACTCATCGAGCATCAAATGAAACTGCAATTTATTCATATCAGGATTATCAATACC
ATATTTTTGAAAAAGCCGTTTCTGTAATGAAGGAGAAAACTCACCGAGGCAGTTCCATAGGATGGCAAGA
TCCTGGTATCGGTCTGCGATTCCGACTCGTCCAACATCAATACAACCTATTAATTTCCCCTCGTCAAAAA
TAAGGTTATCAAGTGAGAAATCACCATGAGTGACGACTGAATCCGGTGAGAATGGCAAAAGTTTATGCAT
TTCTTTCCAGACTTGTTCAACAGGCCAGCCATTACGCTCGTCATCAAAATCACTCGCATCAACCAAACCG
TTATTCATTCGTGATTGCGCCTGAGCGAGACGAAATACGCGATCGCTGTTAAAAGGACAATTACAAACAG
GAATCGAATGCAACCGGCGCAGGAACACTGCCAGCGCATCAACAATATTTTCACCTGAATCAGGATATTC
TTCTAATACCTGGAATGCTGTTTTCCCGGGGATCGCAGTGGTGAGTAACCATGCATCATCAGGAGTACGG
ATAAAATGCTTGATGGTCGGAAGAGGCATAAATTCCGTCAGCCAGTTTAGTCTGACCATCTCATCTGTAA
CATCATTGGCAACGCTACCTTTGCCATGTTTCAGAAACAACTCTGGCGCATCGGGCTTCCCATACAATCG
ATAGATTGTCGCACCTGATTGCCCGACATTATCGCGAGCCCATTTATACCCATATAAATCAGCATCCATG
TTGGAATTTAATCGCGGCCTAGAGCAAGACGTTTCCCGTTGAATATGGCTCATAACACCCCTTGTATTAC
TGTTTATGTAAGCAGACAGTTTTATTGTTCATGACCAAAATCCCTTAACGTGAGTTTTCGTTCCACTGAG
CGTCAGACCCCGTAGAAAAGATCAAAGGATCTTCTTGAGATCCTTTTTTTCTGCGCGTAATCTGCTGCTT
GCAAACAAAAAAACCACCGCTACCAGCGGTGGTTTGTTTGCCGGATCAAGAGCTACCAACTCTTTTTCCG
AAGGTAACTGGCTTCAGCAGAGCGCAGATACCAAATACTGTCCTTCTAGTGTAGCCGTAGTTAGGCCACC
ACTTCAAGAACTCTGTAGCACCGCCTACATACCTCGCTCTGCTAATCCTGTTACCAGTGGCTGCTGCCAG
TGGCGATAAGTCGTGTCTTACCGGGTTGGACTCAAGACGATAGTTACCGGATAAGGCGCAGCGGTCGGGC
TGAACGGGGGGTTCGTGCACACAGCCCAGCTTGGAGCGAACGACCTACACCGAACTGAGATACCTACAGC
GTGAGCTATGAGAAAGCGCCACGCTTCCCGAAGGGAGAAAGGCGGACAGGTATCCGGTAAGCGGCAGGGT
CGGAACAGGAGAGCGCACGAGGGAGCTTCCAGGGGGAAACGCCTGGTATCTTTATAGTCCTGTCGGGTTT
CGCCACCTCTGACTTGAGCGTCGATTTTTGTGATGCTCGTCAGGGGGGCGGAGCCTATGGAAAAACGCCA
GCAACGCGGCCTTTTTACGGTTCCTGGCCTTTTGCTGGCCTTTTGCTCACATGTTCTTTCCTGCGTTATC
CCCTGATTCTGTGGATAACCGTATTACCGCCTTTGAGTGAGCTGATACCGCTCGCCGCAGCCGAACGACC
GAGCGCAGCGAGTCAGTGAGCGAGGAAGCGGAAGAGCGCCTGATGCGGTATTTTCTCCTTACGCATCTGT
GCGGTATTTCACACCGCAATGGTGCACTCTCAGTACAATCTGCTCTGATGCCGCATAGTTAAGCCAGTAT
ACACTCCGCTATCGCTACGTGACTGGGTCATGGCTGCGCCCCGACACCCGCCAACACCCGCTGACGCGCC
CTGACGGGCTTGTCTGCTCCCGGCATCCGCTTACAGACAAGCTGTGACCGTCTCCGGGAGCTGCATGTGT
CAGAGGTTTTCACCGTCATCACCGAAACGCGCGAGGCAGCTGCGGTAAAGCTCATCAGCGTGGTCGTGAA
GCGATTCACAGATGTCTGCCTGTTCATCCGCGTCCAGCTCGTTGAGTTTCTCCAGAAGCGTTAATGTCTG
GCTTCTGATAAAGCGGGCCATGTTAAGGGCGGTTTTTTCCTGTTTGGTCACTGATGCCTCCGTGTAAGGG
GGATTTCTGTTCATGGGGGTAATGATACCGATGAAACGAGAGAGGATGCTCACGATACGGGTTACTGATG
ATGAACATGCCCGGTTACTGGAACGTTGTGAGGGTAAACAACTGGCGGTATGGATGCGGCGGGACCAGAG
AAAAATCACTCAGGGTCAATGCCAGCGCTTCGTTAATACAGATGTAGGTGTTCCACAGGGTAGCCAGCAG
CATCCTGCGATGCAGATCCGGAACATAATGGTGCAGGGCGCTGACTTCCGCGTTTCCAGACTTTACGAAA
CACGGAAACCGAAGACCATTCATGTTGTTGCTCAGGTCGCAGACGTTTTGCAGCAGCAGTCGCTTCACGT
TCGCTCGCGTATCGGTGATTCATTCTGCTAACCAGTAAGGCAACCCCGCCAGCCTAGCCGGGTCCTCAAC
GACAGGAGCACGATCATGCGCACCCGTGGGGCCGCCATGCCGGCGATAATGGCCTGCTTCTCGCCGAAAC
GTTTGGTGGCGGGACCAGTGACGAAGGCTTGAGCGAGGGCGTGCAAGATTCCGAATACCGCAAGCGACAG
GCCGATCATCGTCGCGCTCCAGCGAAAGCGGTCCTCGCCGAAAATGACCCAGAGCGCTGCCGGCACCTGT
CCTACGAGTTGCATGATAAAGAAGACAGTCATAAGTGCGGCGACGATAGTCATGCCCCGCGCCCACCGGA
AGGAGCTGACTGGGTTGAAGGCTCTCAAGGGCATCGGTCGAGATCCCGGTGCCTAATGAGTGAGCTAACT
TACATTAATTGCGTTGCGCTCACTGCCCGCTTTCCAGTCGGGAAACCTGTCGTGCCAGCTGCATTAATGA
ATCGGCCAACGCGCGGGGAGAGGCGGTTTGCGTATTGGGCGCCAGGGTGGTTTTTCTTTTCACCAGTGAG
ACGGGCAACAGCTGATTGCCCTTCACCGCCTGGCCCTGAGAGAGTTGCAGCAAGCGGTCCACGCTGGTTT
GCCCCAGCAGGCGAAAATCCTGTTTGATGGTGGTTAACGGCGGGATATAACATGAGCTGTCTTCGGTATC
GTCGTATCCCACTACCGAGATATCCGCACCAACGCGCAGCCCGGACTCGGTAATGGCGCGCATTGCGCCC
AGCGCCATCTGATCGTTGGCAACCAGCATCGCAGTGGGAACGATGCCCTCATTCAGCATTTGCATGGTTT
GTTGAAAACCGGACATGGCACTCCAGTCGCCTTCCCGTTCCGCTATCGGCTGAATTTGATTGCGAGTGAG
ATATTTATGCCAGCCAGCCAGACGCAGACGCGCCGAGACAGAACTTAATGGGCCCGCTAACAGCGCGATT
TGCTGGTGACCCAATGCGACCAGATGCTCCACGCCCAGTCGCGTACCGTCTTCATGGGAGAAAATAATAC
TGTTGATGGGTGTCTGGTCAGAGACATCAAGAAATAACGCCGGAACATTAGTGCAGGCAGCTTCCACAGC
AATGGCATCCTGGTCATCCAGCGGATAGTTAATGATCAGCCCACTGACGCGTTGCGCGAGAAGATTGTGC
ACCGCCGCTTTACAGGCTTCGACGCCGCTTCGTTCTACCATCGACACCACCACGCTGGCACCCAGTTGAT
CGGCGCGAGATTTAATCGCCGCGACAATTTGCGACGGCGCGTGCAGGGCCAGACTGGAGGTGGCAACGCC
AATCAGCAACGACTGTTTGCCCGCCAGTTGTTGTGCCACGCGGTTGGGAATGTAATTCAGCTCCGCCATC
GCCGCTTCCACTTTTTCCCGCGTTTTCGCAGAAACGTGGCTGGCCTGGTTCACCACGCGGGAAACGGTCT
GATAAGAGACACCGGCATACTCTGCGACATCGTATAACGTTACTGGTTTCACATTCACCACCCTGAATTG
ACTCTCTTCCGGGCGCTATCATGCCATACCGCGAAAGGTTTTGCGCCATTCGATGGTGTCCGGGATCTCG
ACGCTCTCCCTTATGCGACTCCTGCATTAGGAAGCAGCCCAGTAGTAGGTTGAGGCCGTTGAGCACCGCC
GCCGCAAGGAATGGTGCATGCAAGGAGATGGCGCCCAACAGTCCCCCGGCCACGGGGCCTGCCACCATAC
CCACGCCGAAACAAGCGCTCATGAGCCCGAAGTGGCGAGCCCGATCTTCCCCATCGGTGATGTCGGCGAT
ATAGGCGCCAGCAACCGCACCTGTGGCGCCGGTGATGCCGGCCACGATGCGTCCGGCGTAGAGGATCGAG
ATCTCGATCCCGCGAAAT
