>Addgene plasmid #101885 | 5T1I (CBX3) | depositor partial sequence | sequence record 192812 | insert
[201 nt withheld, positions 1-201]
